>Addgene plasmid #79992 | pActinin-miRFP703 | depositor full sequence | sequence record 150054 | pActinin-miRFP703 sequence 7602 bps
TAGTTATTAATAGTAATCAATTACGGGGTCATTAGTTCATAGCCCATATATGGAGTTCCGCGTTACATAA
CTTACGGTAAATGGCCCGCCTGGCTGACCGCCCAACGACCCCCGCCCATTGACGTCAATAATGACGTATG
TTCCCATAGTAACGCCAATAGGGACTTTCCATTGACGTCAATGGGTGGAGTATTTACGGTAAACTGCCCA
CTTGGCAGTACATCAAGTGTATCATATGCCAAGTACGCCCCCTATTGACGTCAATGACGGTAAATGGCCC
GCCTGGCATTATGCCCAGTACATGACCTTATGGGACTTTCCTACTTGGCAGTACATCTACGTATTAGTCA
TCGCTATTACCATGGTGATGCGGTTTTGGCAGTACATCAATGGGCGTGGATAGCGGTTTGACTCACGGGG
ATTTCCAAGTCTCCACCCCATTGACGTCAATGGGAGTTTGTTTTGGCACCAAAATCAACGGGACTTTCCA
AAATGTCGTAACAACTCCGCCCCATTGACGCAAATGGGCGGTAGGCGTGTACGGTGGGAGGTCTATATAA
GCAGAGCTGGTTTAGTGAACCGTCAGATCCGCTAGCGCTACCGGACTCAGATCTCGAGCTCAAGCTTCGC
ACCATCATGGACCATTATGATTCTCAGCAAACCAACGATTACATGCAGCCAGAAGAGGACTGGGACCGGG
ACCTGCTCCTGGACCCGGCCTGGGAGAAGCAGCAGAGAAAGACATTCACGGCATGGTGTAACTCCCACCT
CCGGAAGGCGGGGACACAGATCGAGAACATCGAAGAGGACTTCCGGGATGGCCTGAAGCTCATGCTGCTG
CTGGAGGTCATCTCAGGTGAACGCTTGGCCAAGCCAGAGCGAGGCAAGATGAGAGTGCACAAGATCTCCA
ACGTCAACAAGGCCCTGGATTTCATAGCCAGCAAAGGCGTCAAACTGGTGTCCATCGGAGCCGAAGAAAT
CGTGGATGGGAATGTGAAGATGACCCTGGGCATGATCTGGACCATCATCCTGCGCTTTGCCATCCAGGAC
ATCTCCGTGGAAGAGACTTCAGCCAAGGAAGGGCTGCTCCTGTGGTGTCAGAGAAAGACAGCCCCTTACA
AAAATGTCAACATCCAGAACTTCCACATAAGCTGGAAGGATGGCCTCGGCTTCTGTGCTTTGATCCACCG
ACACCGGCCCGAGCTGATTGACTACGGGAAGCTGCGGAAGGATGATCCACTCACAAATCTGAATACGGCT
TTTGACGTGGCAGAGAAGTACCTGGACATCCCCAAGATGCTGGATGCCGAAGACATCGTTGGAACTGCCC
GACCGGATGAGAAAGCCATCATGACTTACGTGTCTAGCTTCTACCACGCCTTCTCTGGAGCCCAGAAGGC
GGAGACAGCAGCCAATCGCATCTGCAAGGTGTTGGCCGTCAACCAGGAGAACGAGCAGCTTATGGAAGAC
TACGAGAAGCTGGCCAGTGATCTGTTGGAGTGGATCCGCCGCACAATCCCGTGGCTGGAGAACCGGGTGC
CCGAGAACACCATGCATGCCATGCAACAGAAGCTGGAGGACTTCCGGGACTACCGGCGCCTGCACAAGCC
GCCCAAGGTGCAGGAGAAGTGCCAGCTGGAGATCAACTTCAACACGCTGCAGACCAAGCTGCGGCTCAGC
AACCGGCCTGCCTTCATGCCCTCTGAGGGCAGGATGGTCTCGGACATCAACAATGCCTGGGGCTGCCTGG
AGCAGGTGGAGAAGGGCTATGAGGAGTGGTTGCTGAATGAGATCCGGAGGCTGGAGCGACTGGACCACCT
GGCAGAGAAGTTCCGGCAGAAGGCCTCCATCCACGAGGCCTGGACTGACGGCAAAGAGGCCATGCTGCGA
CAGAAGGACTATGAGACCGCCACCCTCTCGGAGATCAAGGCCTTGCTCAAGAAGCATGAGGCCTTCGAGA
GTGACCTGGCTGCCCACCAGGACCGTGTGGAGCAGATTGCCGCCATCGCACAGGAGCTCAATGAGCTGGA
CTATTATGACTCACCCAGTGTCAACGCCCGTTGCCAAAAGATCTGTGACCAGTGGGACAATCTGGGGGCC
CTAACTCAGAAGCGAAGGGAAGCTCTGGAGCGGACCGAGAAACTGCTGGAGACCATTGACCAGCTGTACT
TGGAGTATGCCAAGCGGGCTGCACCCTTCAACAACTGGATGGAGGGGGCCATGGAGGACCTGCAGGACAC
CTTCATTGTGCACACCATTGAGGAGATCCAGGGACTGACCACAGCCCATGAGCAGTTCAAGGCCACCCTC
CCTGATGCCGACAAGGAGCGCCTGGCCATCCTGGGCATCCACAATGAGGTGTCCAAGATTGTCCAGACCT
ACCACGTCAATATGGCGGGCACCAACCCCTACACAACCATCACGCCTCAGGAGATCAATGGCAAATGGGA
CCACGTGCGGCAGCTGGTGCCTCGGAGGGACCAAGCTCTGACGGAGGAGCATGCCCGACAGCAGCACAAT
GAGAGGCTACGCAAGCAGTTTGGAGCCCAGGCCAATGTCATCGGGCCCTGGATCCAGACCAAGATGGAGG
AGATCGGGAGGATCTCCATTGAGATGCATGGGACCCTGGAGGACCAGCTCAGCCACCTGCGGCAGTATGA
GAAGAGCATCGTCAACTACAAGCCAAAGATTGATCAGCTGGAGGGCGACCACCAGCTCATCCAGGAGGCG
CTCATCTTCGACAACAAGCACACCAACTACACCATGGAGCACATCCGTGTGGGCTGGGAGCAGCTGCTCA
CCACCATCGCCAGGACCATCAATGAGGTAGAGAACCAGATCCTGACCCGGGATGCCAAGGGCATCAGCCA
GGAGCAGATGAATGAGTTCCGGGCCTCCTTCAACCACTTTGACCGGGATCACTCCGGCACACTGGGTCCC
GAGGAGTTCAAAGCCTGCCTCATCAGCTTGGGTTATGATATTGGCAACGACCCCCAGGGAGAAGCAGAAT
TTGCCCGCATCATGAGCATTGTGGACCCCAACCGCCTGGGGGTAGTGACATTCCAGGCCTTCATTGACTT
CATGTCCCGCGAGACAGCCGACACAGATACAGCAGACCAAGTCATGGCTTCCTTCAAGATCCTGGCTGGG
GACAAGAACTACATTACCATGGACGAGCTGCGCCGCGAGCTGCCACCCGACCAGGCTGAGTACTGCATCG
CGCGGATGGCCCCCTACACCGGCCCCGACTCCGTGCCAGGTGCTCTGGACTACATGTCCTTCTCCACGGC
GCTGTACGGCGAGAGTGACCTCAAGCTTCGAATTCTGCAGTCGACGGTACCGCGGGCCCGGGATCCACCG
GTCGCCACCATGGTAGCAGGTCATGCCTCTGGCAGCCCCGCATTCGGGACCGCCTCTCATTCGAATTGCG
AACATGAAGAGATCCACCTCGCCGGCTCGATCCAGCCGCATGGCGCGCTTCTGGTCGTCAGCGAACATGA
TCATCGCGTCATCCAGGCCAGCGCCAACGCCGCGGAATTTCTGAATCTCGGAAGCGTACTCGGCGTTCCG
CTCGCCGAGATCGACGGCGATCTGTTGATCAAGATCCTGCCGCATCTCGATCCCACCGCCGAAGGCATGC
CGGTCGCGGTGCGCTGCCGGATCGGCAATCCCTCTACGGAGTACTGCGGTCTGATGCATCGGCCTCCGGA
AGGCGGGCTGATCATCGAACTCGAACGTGCCGGCCCGTCGATCGATCTGTCAGGCACGCTGGCGCCGGCG
CTGGAGCGGATCCGCACGGCGGGTTCACTGCGCGCGCTGTGCGATGACACCGTGCTGCTGTTTCAGCAGT
GCACCGGCTACGACCGGGTGATGGTGTATCGTTTCGATGAGCAAGGCCACGGCCTGGTATTCTCCGAGTG
CCATGTGCCTGGGCTCGAATCCTATTTCGGCAACCGCTATCCGTCGTCGCTGGTCCCGCAGATGGCGCGG
CAGCTGTACGTGCGGCAGCGCGTCCGCGTGCTGGTCGACGTCACCTATCAGCCGGTGCCGCTGGAGCCGC
GGCTGTCGCCGCTGACCGGGCGCGATCTCGACATGTCGGGCTGCTTCCTGCGCTCGATGTCGCCGATCCA
TCTGCAGTTCCTGAAGGACATGGGCGTGCGCGCCACCCTGGCGGTGTCGCTGGTGGTCGGCGGCAAGCTG
TGGGGCCTGGTTGTCTGTCACCATTATCTGCCGCGCTTCATCCGTTTCGAGCTGCGGGCGATCTGCAAAC
GGCTCGCCGAAAGGATCGCGACGCGGATCACCGCGCTTGAGAGCTAAGCGGCCGCGACTCTAGATCATAA
TCAGCCATACCACATTTGTAGAGGTTTTACTTGCTTTAAAAAACCTCCCACACCTCCCCCTGAACCTGAA
ACATAAAATGAATGCAATTGTTGTTGTTAACTTGTTTATTGCAGCTTATAATGGTTACAAATAAAGCAAT
AGCATCACAAATTTCACAAATAAAGCATTTTTTTCACTGCATTCTAGTTGTGGTTTGTCCAAACTCATCA
ATGTATCTTAAGGCGTAAATTGTAAGCGTTAATATTTTGTTAAAATTCGCGTTAAATTTTTGTTAAATCA
GCTCATTTTTTAACCAATAGGCCGAAATCGGCAAAATCCCTTATAAATCAAAAGAATAGACCGAGATAGG
GT
[37 nt withheld, positions 4693-4729]
AAAGAACGTGGACTCCAACGTCAAAGG
[49 nt withheld, positions 4757-4805]
T
[91 nt withheld, positions 4807-4897]
G
[124 nt withheld, positions 4899-5022]
CAGGTGGCACTTTTCGGGGAAATGTGCGCGGAACCCCTATTTGTTTATTTTTCTAAATACATTCAAATAT
GTATCCGCTCATGAGACAATAACCCTGATAAATGCTTCAATAATATTGAAAAAGGAAGAGTCCTGAGGCG
GAAAGAACCAGCTGTGGAATGTGTGTCAGTTAGGGTGTGGAAAGTCCCCAGGCTCCCCAGCAGGCAGAAG
TATGCAAAGCATGCATCTCAATTAGTCAGCAACCAGGTGTGGAAAGTCCCCAGGCTCCCCAGCAGGCAGA
AGTATGCAAAGCATGCATCTCAATTAGTCAGCAACCATAGTCCCGCCCCTAACTCCGCCCATCCCGCCCC
TAACTCCGCCCAGTTCCGCCCATTCTCCGCCCCATGGCTGACTAATTTTTTTTATTTATGCAGAGGCCGA
GGCCGCCTCGGCCTCTGAGCTATTCCAGAAGTAGTGAGGAGGCTTTTTTGGAGGCCTAGGCTTTTGCAAA
GATCGATCAAGAGACAGGATGAGGATCGTTTCGCATGATTGAACAAGATGGATTGCACGCAGGTTCTCCG
GCCGCTTGGGTGGAGAGGCTATTCGGCTATGACTGGGCACAACAGACAATCGGCTGCTCTGATGCCGCCG
TGTTCCGGCTGTCAGCGCAGGGGCGCCCGGTTCTTTTTGTCAAGACCGACCTGTCCGGTGCCCTGAATGA
ACTGCAAGACGAGGCAGCGCGGCTATCGTGGCTGGCCACGACGGGCGTTCCTTGCGCAGCTGTGCTCGAC
GTTGTCACTGAAGCGGGAAGGGACTGGCTGCTATTGGGCGAAGTGCCGGGGCAGGATCTCCTGTCATCTC
ACCTTGCTCCTGCCGAGAAAGTATCCATCATGGCTGATGCAATGCGGCGGCTGCATACGCTTGATCCGGC
TACCTGCCCATTCGACCACCAAGCGAAACATCGCATCGAGCGAGCACGTACTCGGATGGAAGCCGGTCTT
GTCGATCAGGATGATCTGGACGAAGAGCATCAGGGGCTCGCGCCAGCCGAACTGTTCGCCAGGCTCAAGG
CGAGCATGCCCGACGGCGAGGATCTCGTCGTGACCCATGGCGATGCCTGCTTGCCGAATATCATGGTGGA
AAATGGCCGCTTTTCTGGATTCATCGACTGTGGCCGGCTGGGTGTGGCGGACCGCTATCAGGACATAGCG
TTGGCTACCCGTGATATTGCTGAAGAGCTTGGCGGCGAATGGGCTGACCGCTTCCTCGTGCTTTACGGTA
TCGCCGCTCCCGATTCGCAGCGCATCGCCTTCTATCGCCTTCTTGACGAGTTCTTCTGAGCGGGACTCTG
GGGTTCGAAATGACCGACCAAGCGACGCCCAACCTGCCATCACGAGATTTCGATTCCACCGCCGCCTTCT
ATGAAAGGTTGGGCTTCGGAATCGTTTTCCGGGACGCCGGCTGGATGATCCTCCAGCGCGGGGATCTCAT
GCTGGAGTTCTTCGCCCACCCTAGGGGGAGGCTAACTGAAACACGGAAGGAGACAATACCGGAAGGAACC
CGCGCTATGACGGCAATAAAAAGACAGAATAAAACGCACGGTGTTGGGTCGTTTGTTCATAAACGCGGGG
TTCGGTCCCAGGGCTGGCACTCTGTCGATACCCCACCGAGACCCCATTGGGGCCAATACGCCCGCGTTTC
TTCCTTTTCCCCACCCCACCCCCCAAGTTCGGGTGAAGGCCCAGGGCTCGCAGCCAACGTCGGGGCGGCA
GGCCCTGCCATAGCCTCAGGTTACTCATATATACTTTAGATTGATTTAAAACTTCATTTTTAATTTAAAA
GGATCTAGGTGAAGATCCTTTTTGATAATCTCATGACCAAAATCCCTTAACGTGAGTTTTCGTTCCACTG
AGCGTCAGACCCCGTAGAAAAGATCAAAGGATCTTCTTGAGATCCTTTTTTTCTGCGCGTAATCTGCTGC
TTGCAAACAAAAAAACCACCGCTACCAGCGGTGGTTTGTTTGCCGGATCAAGAGCTACCAACTCTTTTTC
CGAAGGTAACTGGCTTCAGCAGAGCGCAGATACCAAATACTGTCCTTCTAGTGTAGCCGTAGTTAGGCCA
CCACTTCAAGAACTCTGTAGCACCGCCTACATACCTCGCTCTGCTAATCCTGTTACCAGTGGCTGCTGCC
AGTGGCGATAAGTCGTGTCTTACCGGGTTGGACTCAAGACGATAGTTACCGGATAAGGCGCAGCGGTCGG
GCTGAACGGGGGGTTCGTGCACACAGCCCAGCTTGGAGCGAACGACCTACACCGAACTGAGATACCTACA
GCGTGAGCTATGAGAAAGCGCCACGCTTCCCGAAGGGAGAAAGGCGGACAGGTATCCGGTAAGCGGCAGG
GTCGGAACAGGAGAGCGCACGAGGGAGCTTCCAGGGGGAAACGCCTGGTATCTTTATAGTCCTGTCGGGT
TTCGCCACCTCTGACTTGAGCGTCGATTTTTGTGATGCTCGTCAGGGGGGCGGAGCCTATGGAAAAACGC
CAGCAACGCGGCCTTTTTACGGTTCCTGGCCTTTTGCTGGCCTTTTGCTCACATGTTCTT
Features (pLannotate 1.2.2; 16 found; start..end, strand, type, name):
     61..364     +  enhancer       CMV enhancer: human cytomegalovirus immediate early enhancer
    365..568     +  promoter       CMV promoter: human cytomegalovirus (CMV) immediate early promoter
    591..629     +  misc_feature   MCS (fragment): multiple cloning site
    637..3312    +  CDS            ACTN1: ACTN1_HUMAN - Experimental evidence at protein level: Swiss-Prot protein existence level 1. F-actin cross-linking protein which is thought to anchor actin to a variety of intracellular structures. This is a bundling protein. From Homo sapiens (Human).
   3310..3356    +  misc_feature   MCS (fragment): multiple cloning site
   3370..4317    +  CDS            ORF frame 1: bright monomeric near-infrared fluorescent protein engineered from a bacterial phytochrome, with an emission maximum of 703 nm (Shcherbakova et al., 2016)
   4333..4416    +  CDS            large T antigen (fragment): large T antigen from SV40 (simian virus 40)
   4439..4560    +  polyA_signal   SV40 poly(A) signal: SV40 polyadenylation signal
   4594..5022    -  rep_origin     f1 ori (sequence partly withheld): f1 bacteriophage origin of replication; arrow indicates direction of (+) strand synthesis
   5049..5153    +  promoter       AmpR promoter: bla
   5155..5512    +  promoter       SV40 promoter: SV40 enhancer and early promoter
   5547..6341    +  CDS            NeoR/KanR: aminoglycoside phosphotransferase from Tn5; aph(3')-II (or nptII); confers resistance to neomycin, kanamycin, and G418 (Geneticin®)
   6362..6514    +  CDS            ble (fragment): BLE_KLEPN - Experimental evidence at protein level: Swiss-Prot protein existence level 1. Binding protein with a strong affinity to the bleomycin family of antibiotics. Binds to CL990; an antimitotic-antibiotic compound. From Klebsiella pneumoniae.
   6573..6620    +  polyA_signal   HSV TK poly(A) signal: herpes simplex virus thymidine kinase polyadenylation signal (Cole and Stacy, 1985)
   6711..6727    -  polyA_signal   bGH poly(A) signal (fragment): bovine growth hormone polyadenylation signal
   6949..7537    +  rep_origin     ori: high-copy-number ColE1/pMB1/pBR322/pUC origin of replication
