[The description below was written by a language model from this plasmid's Addgene catalogue record and pLannotate feature annotations shown in this document.]
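Description:
pActinin-miRFP703 is a 7,602 bp mammalian expression plasmid built on the Clontech pN1 backbone. It produces human alpha-actinin (ACTN1) fused at its C terminus to the near-infrared fluorescent protein miRFP703. The catalogue's promoter field is truncated to a single letter. However, the feature table shows the human cytomegalovirus immediate early enhancer and promoter directly upstream of the insert, and CMV-F is listed as the 5′ sequencing primer. The ACTN1 coding sequence follows a remnant of the multiple cloning site. A second short polylinker fragment joins it to the miRFP703 open reading frame, and an SV40 polyadenylation signal terminates the transcript. The small "large T antigen" fragment annotated just before that signal is probably part of the SV40-derived terminator region rather than a functional element.

The plasmid replicates in bacteria from a high-copy ColE1/pUC-type origin and also carries an f1 phage origin. A single NeoR/KanR gene (the Tn5 aminoglycoside phosphotransferase) provides selection in both hosts. A bacterial bla-type promoter drives it for kanamycin resistance in E. coli, and the SV40 enhancer/early promoter drives it for G418 selection in mammalian cells, with an HSV TK polyadenylation signal downstream. The short ble and bGH poly(A) fragments also annotated appear to be incidental partial matches.

Alpha-actinin is an F-actin cross-linking and bundling protein that anchors actin to intracellular structures. miRFP703 is a bright monomeric tag engineered from a bacterial phytochrome, with an emission maximum of 703 nm. The fusion is intended for labeling alpha-actinin in mammalian cells for near-infrared fluorescence imaging.
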