Addgene plasmid #79992: pActinin-miRFP703
Purpose: Alpha actinin labeling with near-infrared fluorescent protein miRFP703
Depositing lab: Vladislav Verkhusha. Depositing organization: Albert Einstein College of Medicine. Publication: Bright monomeric near-infrared fluorescent proteins as tags and biosensors for multiscale imaging. Shcherbakova DM, Baloban M, Emelyanov AV, Brenowitz M, Guo P, Verkhusha VV. Nat Commun. 2016 Aug 19;7:12405. doi: 10.1038/ncomms12405. PubMed 27539380.
Backbone
  Vector backbone: pN1
  Backbone manufacturer: Clontech
  Backbone size w/o insert (bp): 3921
  Total vector size (bp): 7602
  Vector type: Mammalian Expression
  Selectable markers: Neomycin (select with G418)
Growth in bacteria
  Bacterial resistance: Kanamycin, 50 μg/mL
  Growth temperature: 37°C
  Growth strain: DH5alpha
  Copy number: High Copy
Gene/Insert
  Gene/Insert name: Alpha-Actinin (alt name: NM_001102.3)
  Species: H. sapiens (human)
  Insert size (bp): 3681
  GenBank ID: NM_001102.3
  Entrez Gene: ACTN1 (a.k.a. BDPLT15)
  Promoter: c
  Tag / fusion protein: miRFP703 (C terminal on insert)
  Cloning method: Unknown
  Sequencing primers: 5′ CMV-F; 3′ SV40pA-R
Terms and licenses: Academic/Nonprofit Terms; Industry Terms: Not Available to Industry
How to cite: pActinin-miRFP703 was a gift from Vladislav Verkhusha (Addgene plasmid # 79992 ; http://n2t.net/addgene:79992 ; RRID:Addgene_79992)
