>Addgene plasmid #79992 | pActinin-miRFP703 | addgene partial sequence | sequence record 153300 | CMV-F 5'-CGCAAATGGGCGGTAGGCGTG-3'
CAGAGCTGGTTTAGTGAACCGTCAGATCCGCTAGCGCTACCGGACTCAGATCTCGAGCTCAAGCTTCGCA
CCATCATGGACCATTATGATTCTCAGCAAACCAACGATTACATGCAGCCAGAAGAGGACTGGGACCGGGA
CCTGCTCCTGGACCCGGCCTGGGAGAAGCAGCAGAGAAAGACATTCACGGCATGGTGTAACTCCCACCTC
CGGAAGGCGGGGACACAGATCGAGAACATCGAAGAGGACTTCCGGGATGGCCTGAAGCTCATGCTGCTGC
TGGAGGTCATCTCAGGTGAACGCTTGGCCAAGCCAGAGCGAGGCAAGATGAGAGTGCACAAGATCTCCAA
CGTCAACAAGGCCCTGGATTTCATAGCCAGCAAAGGCGTCAAACTGGTGTCCATCGGAGCCGAAGAAATC
GTGGATGGGAATGTGAAGATGACCCTGGGCATGATCTGGACCATCATCCTGCGCTTTGCCATCCAGGACA
TCTCCGTGGAAGAGACTTCAGCCAAGGAAGGGCTGCTCCTGTGGTGTCAGAGAAAGACAGCCCCTTACAA
AAATGTCAACATCCAGAACTTCCACATAAGCTGGAAGGATGGCCTCGGCTTCTGTGCTTTGATCCACCGA
CACCGGCCCGAGCTGATTGACTACGGGAAGCTGCGGAAGGATGATCCACTCACAAATCTGAATACGGCTT
TTGACGTGGCAGAGAAGTACCTGGACATCCCCAAGATGCTGGATGCCGAAGACATCGTTGGAACTGCCCG
ACCGGATGAGAAAGCCATCATGACTTACGTGTCTAGCTTCTACCACGCCTTCTCTGGAGCCCAGAAGGCG
GAGACAGCAGCCA
