>Addgene plasmid #79992 | pActinin-miRFP703 | addgene partial sequence | sequence record 153301 | SV40pA-R 5'-GAAATTTGTGATGCTATTGC-3'
ACAAGTTAACAACAACAATTGCATTCATTTTATGTTTCAGGTTCAGGGGGAGGTGTGGGAGGTTTTTTAA
AGCAAGTAAAACCTCTACAAATGTGGTATGGCTGATTATGATCTAGAGTCGCGGCCGCTTAGCTCTCAAG
CGCGGTGATCCGCGTCGCGATCCTTTCGGCGAGCCGTTTGCAGATCGCCCGCAGCTCGAAACGGATGAAG
CGCGGCAGATAATGGTGACAGACAACCAGGCCCCACAGCTTGCCGCCGACCACCAGCGACACCGCCAGGG
TGGCGCGCACGCCCATGTCCTTCAGGAACTGCAGATGGATCGGCGACATCGAGCGCAGGAAGCAGCCCGA
CATGTCGAGATCGCGCCCGGTCAGCGGCGACAGCCGCGGCTCCAGCGGCACCGGCTGATAGGTGACGTCG
ACCAGCACGCGGACGCGCTGCCGCACGTACAGCTGCCGCGCCATCTGCGGGACCAGCGACGACGGATAGC
GGTTGCCGAAATAGGATTCGAGCCCAGGCACATGGCACTCGGAGAATACCAGGCCGTGGCCTTGCTCATC
GAAACGATACACCATCACCCGGTCGTAGCCGGTGCACTGCTGAAACAGCAGCACGGTGTCATCGCACAGC
GCGCGCAGTGAACCCGCCGTGCGGATCCGCTCCAGCGCCGGCGCCAGCGTGCCTGACAGATCGATCGACG
GGCCGGCACGTTCGAGTTCGATGATCAGCCCGCCTTCCGGAGGCCGATGCATCAGACCGCAGTACTCCGT
AGAGGGATTGCCGATCCGGCAGCGCACCGCGACCGGCATGCCTTCGGCGGTGGGATCGAGATGCGGCAGG
ATCTTGATCA
